>Addgene plasmid #17285 | pPLS24 | addgene partial sequence | sequence record 23344 | 17285 with TnsD-F (GTAACGTCCTGTTTGATGTA)
TACNTANGCNAGGGCAGACCTAAGGTAGCGACCACCTTGCGGTTGCCATACACCTCATCCAACAGCTGCT
TAGGACTAACAATCCCTTGATAAACGCCTGCCCGTGCAATAGTGCTATAAATCAGCTCATTCGAGTACGG
AACAGGAAAGTTTCCCATGGTATATCTCCTTCTTAAAGTTAAACAAAATTATTTCTAGAGGGGAATTGTT
ATCCGCTCACAATTCCCCTATAGTGAGTCGTATTAATTTCGCGGGATCGAGATCTCGATCCTCTACGCCG
GACGCATCGTGGCCGGCATCACCGGCGCCACAGGTGCGGTTGCTGGCGCCTATATCGCCGACATCACCGA
TGGGGAAGATCGGGCTCGCCACTTCGGGCTCATGAGCGCTTGTTTCGGCGTGGGTATGGTGGCAGGCCCC
GTGGCCGGGGGACTGTTGGGCGCCATCTCCTTGCATGCACCATTCCTTGCGGCGGCGGTGCTCAACGGCC
TCAACCTACTACTGGGCTGCTTCCTAATGCAGGAGTCGCATAAGGGAGAGCGTCGAGATCCCGGACACCA
TCGAATGGCGCAAAACCTTTCGCGGTATGGCATGATAGCGCCCGGAAGAGAGTCAATTCAGGGTGGTGAA
TGTGAAACCAGTAACGTTATACGATGTCGCAGAGTATGCCGGTGTCTCTTATCAGACCGTTTCCCGCGTG
GTGAACCAGGCCAGCCACGTTTCTGCGAAAACGCGGGAAAAAGTGGAAGCGGCGATGGCGGAGCTGAATT
ACATTCCCAACCGCGTGGCACAACAACTGGCGGGCAAACAGTCGTTGCTTGG
