[The description below was written by a language model from this plasmid's Addgene catalogue record.]
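Description:
pPLS24 is a bacterial expression plasmid built on the pJG108 backbone (about 6 kb without insert) that carries the tnsD gene of the E. coli transposon Tn7. It is recorded as a high-copy plasmid maintained in standard E. coli cloning strains under ampicillin selection. The record gives no feature table, so the origin of replication, the promoter driving expression and any other regulatory elements of the backbone are not stated.

The insert, roughly 1.5 kb, was placed between NcoI and BamHI sites by restriction cloning; whether those sites survive in the final construct is not recorded. TnsD is fused to a C-terminal His-tag, which would allow the protein to be recovered by immobilised metal affinity chromatography. TnsD is the Tn7-encoded target-selection protein that recognises the chromosomal attachment site attTn7 and directs the transposition machinery to insert there at high frequency, as opposed to the alternative TnsE-dependent pathway.

The plasmid is associated with work showing that host proteins, namely ribosomal protein L29 and the acyl carrier protein, can stimulate Tn7 transposition. A tagged TnsD expression construct of this kind fits the production of purified protein for biochemical studies such as target DNA binding or reconstituted transposition reactions, although the record does not spell out its exact use.
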