Addgene plasmid #17285: pPLS24
Depositing lab: Nancy Craig. Depositing organization: Johns Hopkins University and School of Medicine. Publication: Host proteins can stimulate Tn7 transposition: a novel role for the ribosomal protein L29 and the acyl carrier protein. Sharpe PL, Craig NL. EMBO J. 1998 Oct 1. 17(19):5822-31. 10.1093/emboj/17.19.5822 PubMed 9755182.
Backbone
  Vector backbone: pJG108
  Backbone size w/o insert (bp): 6000
  Vector type: Bacterial Expression
Growth in bacteria
  Bacterial resistance: Ampicillin, 100 μg/mL
  Growth temperature: 37°C
  Growth strain: DH5alpha
  Copy number: High Copy
Gene/Insert
  Gene/Insert name: TnsD
  Species: E. coli transposon Tn7
  Insert size (bp): 1500
  GenBank ID: ABE77214
  Entrez Gene: tnsD
  Tag / fusion protein: His-tag (C terminal on insert)
  Cloning method: Restriction Enzyme; 5′ cloning site NcoI (unknown if destroyed); 3′ cloning site BamHI (unknown if destroyed)
  Sequencing primers: 5′ sequence
Terms and licenses: Academic/Nonprofit Terms; Industry Terms: Not Available to Industry
How to cite: pPLS24 was a gift from Nancy Craig (Addgene plasmid # 17285 ; http://n2t.net/addgene:17285 ; RRID:Addgene_17285)
